Addgene plasmid #75112: lentiSAMv2
Purpose: (Empty Backbone) lenti sgRNA cloning backbone with MS2 loops at tetraloop and stemloop 2, dCas9-VP64, and blast resistance marker. Contains BsmBI sites for insertion of spacer sequences.
Depositing lab: Feng Zhang. Depositing organization: Broad Institute. Publication: Genome-scale CRISPR-Cas9 knockout and transcriptional activation screening. Joung J, Konermann S, Gootenberg JS, Abudayyeh OO, Platt RJ, Brigham MD, Sanjana NE, Zhang F. Nat Protoc. 2017 Apr;12(4):828-863. doi: 10.1038/nprot.2017.016. Epub 2017 Mar 23. PubMed 28333914.
Backbone
  Vector backbone: plenti
  Backbone size (bp): 13500
  Vector type: Mammalian Expression, Lentiviral, CRISPR
  Promoter: U6 and EF1A
  Selectable markers: Blasticidin
Growth in bacteria
  Bacterial resistance: Ampicillin, 100 μg/mL
  Growth temperature: 37°C
  Growth strain: Stbl3
  Copy number: High Copy
Gene/Insert
  Cloning method: Restriction Enzyme
Terms and licenses: Academic/Nonprofit Terms; Industry Terms: Not Available to Industry
Depositor comments: Alternate plasmid name: lenti dCas9-VP64-blast and sgRNA(MS2) backbone
How to cite: lentiSAMv2 was a gift from Feng Zhang (Addgene plasmid # 75112 ; http://n2t.net/addgene:75112 ; RRID:Addgene_75112)
