[The description below was written by a language model from this plasmid's Addgene catalogue record and the feature table of its GenBank file.]
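Description:
lentiSAMv2 is a 13.5 kb empty lentiviral backbone for CRISPR transcriptional activation. It combines an sgRNA cloning cassette and a dCas9-VP64 activator in a single plenti-type vector. In bacteria it is maintained through a high-copy ColE1/pUC origin with ampicillin resistance, and it also carries an f1 origin. The viral portion is HIV-1 derived. A CMV enhancer/promoter sits upstream of a truncated 5' LTR to drive genomic RNA production in packaging cells, followed by the Psi packaging signal, RRE and cPPT/CTS. Downstream of the payload are a WPRE, a second truncated LTR (annotated in the feature table as a 5' LTR although it occupies the 3' position) and a bGH polyadenylation signal. Outside the LTRs, the backbone retains an SV40 promoter/origin and an EM7-driven bleomycin/Zeocin resistance cassette, which is not listed among the selectable markers.

The payload consists of two expression units. A human U6 Pol III promoter drives an sgRNA scaffold carrying MS2 coat protein-binding stem loops at the tetraloop and stem loop 2, and BsmBI sites allow spacer sequences to be inserted by restriction cloning. An EF-1-alpha core promoter then drives a single open reading frame. This encodes a nucleoplasmin NLS, catalytically dead S. pyogenes Cas9 (D10A/N863A), an SV40 NLS and the VP64 activation domain, linked through a T2A peptide to blasticidin S deaminase. Transduced mammalian cells therefore express the activator and can be selected with blasticidin. The MS2 loops are designed to recruit MS2 coat protein fusions, which this plasmid does not encode. The associated publication concerns genome-scale knockout and transcriptional activation screening, consistent with use for cloning individual guides or pooled activation libraries.
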