LOCUS       Exported 13500 bp ds-DNA circular SYN 29-JUL-2021
DEFINITION  lenti sgRNA cloning backbone with MS2 loops at tetraloop and
            stemloop 2, dCas9-VP64, and blast resistance marker. Contains BsmBI
            sites for insertion of spacer sequences..
ACCESSION   .
VERSION     .
KEYWORDS    lentiSAMv2
SOURCE      synthetic DNA construct
  ORGANISM  synthetic DNA construct
REFERENCE   1 (bases 1 to 13500)
  AUTHORS   Joung J, Konermann S, Gootenberg JS, Abudayyeh OO, Platt RJ, Brigham
            MD, Sanjana NE, Zhang F
  TITLE     Genome-scale CRISPR-Cas9 knockout and transcriptional activation
            screening.
  JOURNAL   Nat Protoc. 2017 Apr;12(4):828-863. doi: 10.1038/nprot.2017.016.
            Epub 2017 Mar 23.
  PUBMED    28333914
REFERENCE   2 (bases 1 to 13500)
  AUTHORS   .
  TITLE     Direct Submission
  JOURNAL   Exported Jul 29, 2021 from SnapGene Server 1.1.58
            http://www.snapgene.com
FEATURES             Location/Qualifiers
     source          1..13500
                     /organism="synthetic DNA construct"
                     /mol_type="other DNA"
     primer_bind     complement(47..66)
                     /label=pRS-marker
                     /note="pRS vectors, use to sequence yeast selectable
                     marker"
     enhancer        238..617
                     /label=CMV enhancer
                     /note="human cytomegalovirus immediate early enhancer"
     promoter        619..817
                     /label=CMV promoter
                     /note="human cytomegalovirus (CMV) immediate early
                     promoter"
     primer_bind     772..792
                     /label=CMV-F
                     /note="Human CMV immediate early promoter, forward primer"
     LTR             835..1015
                     /label=5' LTR (truncated)
                     /note="truncated 5' long terminal repeat (LTR) from HIV-1"
     misc_feature    1062..1187
                     /label=HIV-1 Psi
                     /note="packaging signal of human immunodeficiency virus
                     type 1"
     misc_feature    1680..1913
                     /label=RRE
                     /note="The Rev response element (RRE) of HIV-1 allows for
                     Rev-dependent mRNA export from the nucleus to the
                     cytoplasm."
     CDS             2098..2142
                     /codon_start=1
                     /product="antigenic peptide corresponding to amino acids
                     655 to 669 of the HIV envelope protein gp41 (Lutje Hulsik
                     et al., 2013)"
                     /label=gp41 peptide
                     /note="recognized by the 2H10 single-chain llama nanobody"
                     /translation="KNEQELLELDKWASL"
     misc_feature    2440..2557
                     /label=cPPT/CTS
                     /note="central polypurine tract and central termination
                     sequence of HIV-1"
     promoter        2607..2847
                     /label=U6 promoter
                     /note="RNA polymerase III promoter for human U6 snRNA"
     primer_bind     2607..2627
                     /label=hU6-F
                     /note="Human U6 promoter, forward primer"
     primer_bind     2778..2797
                     /label=LKO.1 5'
                     /note="Human U6 promoter, forward primer"
     misc_RNA        2893..2911
                     /label=MS2 stem loop
                     /note="stem loop that binds the bacteriophage MS2 coat
                     protein"
     misc_RNA        2963..2981
                     /label=MS2 stem loop
                     /note="stem loop that binds the bacteriophage MS2 coat
                     protein"
     promoter        3068..3279
                     /label=EF-1-alpha core promoter
                     /note="core promoter for human elongation factor
                     EF-1-alpha"
     CDS             3296..3343
                     /codon_start=1
                     /product="bipartite nuclear localization signal from
                     nucleoplasmin"
                     /label=nucleoplasmin NLS
                     /translation="KRPAATKKAGQAKKKK"
     CDS             3344..7444
                     /codon_start=1
                     /product="catalytically dead mutant of the Cas9
                     endonuclease from the Streptococcus pyogenes Type II
                     CRISPR/Cas system"
                     /label=dCas9
                     /note="RNA-guided DNA-binding protein that lacks
                     endonuclease activity due to the D10A mutation in the RuvC
                     catalytic domain and the N863A mutation in the HNH
                     catalytic domain"
                     /translation="DKKYSIGLAIGTNSVGWAVITDEYKVPSKKFKVLGNTDRHSIKKN
                     LIGALLFDSGETAEATRLKRTARRRYTRRKNRICYLQEIFSNEMAKVDDSFFHRLEESF
                     LVEEDKKHERHPIFGNIVDEVAYHEKYPTIYHLRKKLVDSTDKADLRLIYLALAHMIKF
                     RGHFLIEGDLNPDNSDVDKLFIQLVQTYNQLFEENPINASGVDAKAILSARLSKSRRLE
                     NLIAQLPGEKKNGLFGNLIALSLGLTPNFKSNFDLAEDAKLQLSKDTYDDDLDNLLAQI
                     GDQYADLFLAAKNLSDAILLSDILRVNTEITKAPLSASMIKRYDEHHQDLTLLKALVRQ
                     QLPEKYKEIFFDQSKNGYAGYIDGGASQEEFYKFIKPILEKMDGTEELLVKLNREDLLR
                     KQRTFDNGSIPHQIHLGELHAILRRQEDFYPFLKDNREKIEKILTFRIPYYVGPLARGN
                     SRFAWMTRKSEETITPWNFEEVVDKGASAQSFIERMTNFDKNLPNEKVLPKHSLLYEYF
                     TVYNELTKVKYVTEGMRKPAFLSGEQKKAIVDLLFKTNRKVTVKQLKEDYFKKIECFDS
                     VEISGVEDRFNASLGTYHDLLKIIKDKDFLDNEENEDILEDIVLTLTLFEDREMIEERL
                     KTYAHLFDDKVMKQLKRRRYTGWGRLSRKLINGIRDKQSGKTILDFLKSDGFANRNFMQ
                     LIHDDSLTFKEDIQKAQVSGQGDSLHEHIANLAGSPAIKKGILQTVKVVDELVKVMGRH
                     KPENIVIEMARENQTTQKGQKNSRERMKRIEEGIKELGSQILKEHPVENTQLQNEKLYL
                     YYLQNGRDMYVDQELDINRLSDYDVDHIVPQSFLKDDSIDNKVLTRSDKARGKSDNVPS
                     EEVVKKMKNYWRQLLNAKLITQRKFDNLTKAERGGLSELDKAGFIKRQLVETRQITKHV
                     AQILDSRMNTKYDENDKLIREVKVITLKSKLVSDFRKDFQFYKVREINNYHHAHDAYLN
                     AVVGTALIKKYPKLESEFVYGDYKVYDVRKMIAKSEQEIGKATAKYFFYSNIMNFFKTE
                     ITLANGEIRKRPLIETNGETGEIVWDKGRDFATVRKVLSMPQVNIVKKTEVQTGGFSKE
                     SILPKRNSDKLIARKKDWDPKKYGGFDSPTVAYSVLVVAKVEKGKSKKLKSVKELLGIT
                     IMERSSFEKNPIDFLEAKGYKEVKKDLIIKLPKYSLFELENGRKRMLASAGELQKGNEL
                     ALPSKYVNFLYLASHYEKLKGSPEDNEQKQLFVEQHKHYLDEIIEQISEFSKRVILADA
                     NLDKVLSAYNKHRDKPIREQAENIIHLFTLTNLGAPAAFKYFDTTIDRKRYTSTKEVLD
                     ATLIHQSITGLYETRIDLSQLGGD"
     CDS             7499..7519
                     /codon_start=1
                     /product="nuclear localization signal of SV40 (simian virus
                     40) large T antigen"
                     /label=SV40 NLS
                     /translation="PKKKRKV"
     CDS             7544..7693
                     /codon_start=1
                     /product="tetrameric repeat of the minimal activation
                     domain of herpes simplex virus VP16 (Beerli et al., 1998)"
                     /label=VP64
                     /translation="DALDDFDLDMLGSDALDDFDLDMLGSDALDDFDLDMLGSDALDDF
                     DLDML"
     CDS             7715..7768
                     /codon_start=1
                     /product="2A peptide from Thosea asigna virus capsid
                     protein"
                     /label=T2A
                     /note="Eukaryotic ribosomes fail to insert a peptide bond
                     between the Gly and Pro residues, yielding separate
                     polypeptides."
                     /translation="EGRGSLLTCGDVEENPGP"
     CDS             7769..8167
                     /codon_start=1
                     /gene="Aspergillus terreus BSD"
                     /product="blasticidin S deaminase"
                     /label=BSD
                     /note="confers resistance to blasticidin"
                     /translation="MAKPLSQEESTLIERATATINSIPISEDYSVASAALSSDGRIFTG
                     VNVYHFTGGPCAELVVLGTAAAAAAGNLTCIVAIGNENRGILSPCGRCRQVLLDLHPGI
                     KAIVKDSDGQPTAVGIRELLPSGYVWEG"
     misc_feature    8192..8780
                     /label=WPRE
                     /note="woodchuck hepatitis virus posttranscriptional
                     regulatory element"
     primer_bind     complement(8245..8265)
                     /label=WPRE-R
                     /note="WPRE, reverse primer"
     CDS             complement(8663..8674)
                     /codon_start=1
                     /product="Factor Xa recognition and cleavage site"
                     /label=Factor Xa site
                     /translation="IEGR"
     primer_bind     complement(8783..8799)
                     /label=KS primer
                     /note="common sequencing primer, one of multiple similar
                     variants"
     primer_bind     complement(8784..8800)
                     /label=pBluescriptKS
                     /note="For pBluescript vector"
     LTR             9305..9485
                     /label=5' LTR (truncated)
                     /note="truncated 5' long terminal repeat (LTR) from HIV-1"
     primer_bind     complement(9511..9528)
                     /label=BGH-rev
                     /note="Bovine growth hormone terminator, reverse primer.
                     Also called BGH reverse"
     polyA_signal    9517..9741
                     /label=bGH poly(A) signal
                     /note="bovine growth hormone polyadenylation signal"
     rep_origin      9787..10215
                     /direction=RIGHT
                     /label=f1 ori
                     /note="f1 bacteriophage origin of replication; arrow
                     indicates direction of (+) strand synthesis"
     primer_bind     complement(9874..9893)
                     /label=F1ori-R
                     /note="F1 origin, reverse primer"
     primer_bind     10084..10105
                     /label=F1ori-F
                     /note="F1 origin, forward primer"
     primer_bind     complement(10224..10244)
                     /label=pBABE 3'
                     /note="SV40 enhancer, reverse primer for pBABE vectors"
     promoter        10229..10558
                     /label=SV40 promoter
                     /note="SV40 enhancer and early promoter"
     rep_origin      10409..10544
                     /label=SV40 ori
                     /note="SV40 origin of replication"
     primer_bind     10471..10490
                     /label=SV40pro-F
                     /note="SV40 promoter/origin, forward primer"
     promoter        10606..10653
                     /label=EM7 promoter
                     /note="synthetic bacterial promoter "
     CDS             10672..11046
                     /codon_start=1
                     /gene="Sh ble from Streptoalloteichus hindustanus"
                     /product="antibiotic-binding protein"
                     /label=BleoR
                     /note="confers resistance to bleomycin, phleomycin, and
                     Zeocin(TM)"
                     /translation="MAKLTSAVPVLTARDVAGAVEFWTDRLGFSRDFVEDDFAGVVRDD
                     VTLFISAVQDQVVPDNTLAWVWVRGLDELYAEWSEVVSTNFRDASGPAMTEIGEQPWGR
                     EFALRDPAGNCVHFVAEEQD"
     polyA_signal    11176..11297
                     /label=SV40 poly(A) signal
                     /note="SV40 polyadenylation signal"
     primer_bind     complement(11213..11232)
                     /label=SV40pA-R
                     /note="SV40 polyA, reverse primer"
     primer_bind     11267..11286
                     /label=EBV-rev
                     /note="SV40 polyA terminator, reverse primer"
     primer_bind     complement(11346..11362)
                     /label=M13 rev
                     /note="common sequencing primer, one of multiple similar
                     variants"
     primer_bind     complement(11346..11362)
                     /label=M13 Reverse
                     /note="In lacZ gene. Also called M13-rev"
     primer_bind     complement(11359..11381)
                     /label=M13/pUC Reverse
                     /note="In lacZ gene"
     protein_bind    11370..11386
                     /label=lac operator
                     /bound_moiety="lac repressor encoded by lacI"
                     /note="The lac repressor binds to the lac operator to
                     inhibit transcription in E. coli. This inhibition can be
                     relieved by adding lactose or
                     isopropyl-beta-D-thiogalactopyranoside (IPTG)."
     promoter        complement(11394..11424)
                     /label=lac promoter
                     /note="promoter for the E. coli lac operon"
     protein_bind    11439..11460
                     /label=CAP binding site
                     /bound_moiety="E. coli catabolite activator protein"
                     /note="CAP binding activates transcription in the presence
                     of cAMP."
     primer_bind     complement(11577..11594)
                     /label=L4440
                     /note="L4440 vector, forward primer"
     rep_origin      complement(11748..12336)
                     /direction=LEFT
                     /label=ori
                     /note="high-copy-number ColE1/pMB1/pBR322/pUC origin of
                     replication"
     primer_bind     complement(11828..11847)
                     /label=pBR322ori-F
                     /note="pBR322 origin, forward primer"
     CDS             complement(12507..13367)
                     /codon_start=1
                     /gene="bla"
                     /product="beta-lactamase"
                     /label=AmpR
                     /note="confers resistance to ampicillin, carbenicillin, and
                     related antibiotics"
                     /translation="MSIQHFRVALIPFFAAFCLPVFAHPETLVKVKDAEDQLGARVGYI
                     ELDLNSGKILESFRPEERFPMMSTFKVLLCGAVLSRIDAGQEQLGRRIHYSQNDLVEYS
                     PVTEKHLTDGMTVRELCSAAITMSDNTAANLLLTTIGGPKELTAFLHNMGDHVTRLDRW
                     EPELNEAIPNDERDTTMPVAMATTLRKLLTGELLTLASRQQLIDWMEADKVAGPLLRSA
                     LPAGWFIADKSGAGERGSRGIIAALGPDGKPSRIVVIYTTGSQATMDERNRQIAEIGAS
                     LIKHW"
     primer_bind     13130..13149
                     /label=Amp-R
                     /note="Ampicillin resistance gene, reverse primer"
     promoter        complement(13368..13472)
                     /gene="bla"
                     /label=AmpR promoter
ORIGIN
        1 gtcgacggat cgggagatct cccgatcccc tatggtgcac tctcagtaca atctgctctg
       61 atgccgcata gttaagccag tatctgctcc ctgcttgtgt gttggaggtc gctgagtagt
      121 gcgcgagcaa aatttaagct acaacaaggc aaggcttgac cgacaattgc atgaagaatc
      181 tgcttagggt taggcgtttt gcgctgcttc gcgatgtacg ggccagatat acgcgttgac
      241 attgattatt gactagttat taatagtaat caattacggg gtcattagtt catagcccat
      301 atatggagtt ccgcgttaca taacttacgg taaatggccc gcctggctga ccgcccaacg
      361 acccccgccc attgacgtca ataatgacgt atgttcccat agtaacgcca atagggactt
      421 tccattgacg tcaatgggtg gagtatttac ggtaaactgc ccacttggca gtacatcaag
      481 tgtatcatat gccaagtacg ccccctattg acgtcaatga cggtaaatgg cccgcctggc
      541 attatgccca gtacatgacc ttatgggact ttcctacttg gcagtacatc tacgtattag
      601 tcatcgctat taccatggtg atgcggtttt ggcagtacat caatgggcgt ggatagcggt
      661 ttgactcacg gggatttcca agtctccacc ccattgacgt caatgggagt ttgttttggc
      721 accaaaatca acgggacttt ccaaaatgtc gtaacaactc cgccccattg acgcaaatgg
      781 gcggtaggcg tgtacggtgg gaggtctata taagcagcgc gttttgcctg tactgggtct
      841 ctctggttag accagatctg agcctgggag ctctctggct aactagggaa cccactgctt
      901 aagcctcaat aaagcttgcc ttgagtgctt caagtagtgt gtgcccgtct gttgtgtgac
      961 tctggtaact agagatccct cagacccttt tagtcagtgt ggaaaatctc tagcagtggc
     1021 gcccgaacag ggacttgaaa gcgaaaggga aaccagagga gctctctcga cgcaggactc
     1081 ggcttgctga agcgcgcacg gcaagaggcg aggggcggcg actggtgagt acgccaaaaa
     1141 ttttgactag cggaggctag aaggagagag atgggtgcga gagcgtcagt attaagcggg
     1201 ggagaattag atcgcgatgg gaaaaaattc ggttaaggcc agggggaaag aaaaaatata
     1261 aattaaaaca tatagtatgg gcaagcaggg agctagaacg attcgcagtt aatcctggcc
     1321 tgttagaaac atcagaaggc tgtagacaaa tactgggaca gctacaacca tcccttcaga
     1381 caggatcaga agaacttaga tcattatata atacagtagc aaccctctat tgtgtgcatc
     1441 aaaggataga gataaaagac accaaggaag ctttagacaa gatagaggaa gagcaaaaca
     1501 aaagtaagac caccgcacag caagcggccg ctgatcttca gacctggagg aggagatatg
     1561 agggacaatt ggagaagtga attatataaa tataaagtag taaaaattga accattagga
     1621 gtagcaccca ccaaggcaaa gagaagagtg gtgcagagag aaaaaagagc agtgggaata
     1681 ggagctttgt tccttgggtt cttgggagca gcaggaagca ctatgggcgc agcgtcaatg
     1741 acgctgacgg tacaggccag acaattattg tctggtatag tgcagcagca gaacaatttg
     1801 ctgagggcta ttgaggcgca acagcatctg ttgcaactca cagtctgggg catcaagcag
     1861 ctccaggcaa gaatcctggc tgtggaaaga tacctaaagg atcaacagct cctggggatt
     1921 tggggttgct ctggaaaact catttgcacc actgctgtgc cttggaatgc tagttggagt
     1981 aataaatctc tggaacagat ttggaatcac acgacctgga tggagtggga cagagaaatt
     2041 aacaattaca caagcttaat acactcctta attgaagaat cgcaaaacca gcaagaaaag
     2101 aatgaacaag aattattgga attagataaa tgggcaagtt tgtggaattg gtttaacata
     2161 acaaattggc tgtggtatat aaaattattc ataatgatag taggaggctt ggtaggttta
     2221 agaatagttt ttgctgtact ttctatagtg aatagagtta ggcagggata ttcaccatta
     2281 tcgtttcaga cccacctccc aaccccgagg ggacccgaca ggcccgaagg aatagaagaa
     2341 gaaggtggag agagagacag agacagatcc attcgattag tgaacggatc ggcactgcgt
     2401 gcgccaattc tgcagacaaa tggcagtatt catccacaat tttaaaagaa aaggggggat
     2461 tggggggtac agtgcagggg aaagaatagt agacataata gcaacagaca tacaaactaa
     2521 agaattacaa aaacaaatta caaaaattca aaattttcgg gtttattaca gggacagcag
     2581 agatccagtt tggttaatta gctagcgagg gcctatttcc catgattcct tcatatttgc
     2641 atatacgata caaggctgtt agagagataa ttggaattaa tttgactgta aacacaaaga
     2701 tattagtaca aaatacgtga cgtagaaagt aataatttct tgggtagttt gcagttttaa
     2761 aattatgttt taaaatggac tatcatatgc ttaccgtaac ttgaaagtat ttcgatttct
     2821 tggctttata tatcttgtgg aaaggacgaa acaccggaga cgggataccg tctctgtttt
     2881 agagctaggc caacatgagg atcacccatg tctgcagggc ctagcaagtt aaaataaggc
     2941 tagtccgtta tcaacttggc caacatgagg atcacccatg tctgcagggc caagtggcac
     3001 cgagtcggtg ctttttttgg atcctaggtc ttgaaaggag tgggaattgg ctccggtgcc
     3061 cgtcagtggg cagagcgcac atcgcccaca gtccccgaga agttgggggg aggggtcggc
     3121 aattgatccg gtgcctagag aaggtggcgc ggggtaaact gggaaagtga tgtcgtgtac
     3181 tggctccgcc tttttcccga gggtggggga gaaccgtata taagtgcagt agtcgccgtg
     3241 aacgttcttt ttcgcaacgg gtttgccgcc agaacacagg cgtacggcca ccatgaaaag
     3301 gccggcggcc acgaaaaagg ccggccaggc aaaaaagaaa aaggacaaga agtacagcat
     3361 cggcctggcc atcggcacca actctgtggg ctgggccgtg atcaccgacg agtacaaggt
     3421 gcccagcaag aaattcaagg tgctgggcaa caccgaccgg cacagcatca agaagaacct
     3481 gatcggagcc ctgctgttcg acagcggcga aacagccgag gccacccggc tgaagagaac
     3541 cgccagaaga agatacacca gacggaagaa ccggatctgc tatctgcaag agatcttcag
     3601 caacgagatg gccaaggtgg acgacagctt cttccacaga ctggaagagt ccttcctggt
     3661 ggaagaggat aagaagcacg agcggcaccc catcttcggc aacatcgtgg acgaggtggc
     3721 ctaccacgag aagtacccca ccatctacca cctgagaaag aaactggtgg acagcaccga
     3781 caaggccgac ctgcggctga tctatctggc cctggcccac atgatcaagt tccggggcca
     3841 cttcctgatc gagggcgacc tgaaccccga caacagcgac gtggacaagc tgttcatcca
     3901 gctggtgcag acctacaacc agctgttcga ggaaaacccc atcaacgcca gcggcgtgga
     3961 cgccaaggcc atcctgtctg ccagactgag caagagcaga cggctggaaa atctgatcgc
     4021 ccagctgccc ggcgagaaga agaatggcct gttcggcaac ctgattgccc tgagcctggg
     4081 cctgaccccc aacttcaaga gcaacttcga cctggccgag gatgccaaac tgcagctgag
     4141 caaggacacc tacgacgacg acctggacaa cctgctggcc cagatcggcg accagtacgc
     4201 cgacctgttt ctggccgcca agaacctgtc cgacgccatc ctgctgagcg acatcctgag
     4261 agtgaacacc gagatcacca aggcccccct gagcgcctct atgatcaaga gatacgacga
     4321 gcaccaccag gacctgaccc tgctgaaagc tctcgtgcgg cagcagctgc ctgagaagta
     4381 caaagagatt ttcttcgacc agagcaagaa cggctacgcc ggctacattg acggcggagc
     4441 cagccaggaa gagttctaca agttcatcaa gcccatcctg gaaaagatgg acggcaccga
     4501 ggaactgctc gtgaagctga acagagagga cctgctgcgg aagcagcgga ccttcgacaa
     4561 cggcagcatc ccccaccaga tccacctggg agagctgcac gccattctgc ggcggcagga
     4621 agatttttac ccattcctga aggacaaccg ggaaaagatc gagaagatcc tgaccttccg
     4681 catcccctac tacgtgggcc ctctggccag gggaaacagc agattcgcct ggatgaccag
     4741 aaagagcgag gaaaccatca ccccctggaa cttcgaggaa gtggtggaca agggcgcttc
     4801 cgcccagagc ttcatcgagc ggatgaccaa cttcgataag aacctgccca acgagaaggt
     4861 gctgcccaag cacagcctgc tgtacgagta cttcaccgtg tataacgagc tgaccaaagt
     4921 gaaatacgtg accgagggaa tgagaaagcc cgccttcctg agcggcgagc agaaaaaggc
     4981 catcgtggac ctgctgttca agaccaaccg gaaagtgacc gtgaagcagc tgaaagagga
     5041 ctacttcaag aaaatcgagt gcttcgactc cgtggaaatc tccggcgtgg aagatcggtt
     5101 caacgcctcc ctgggcacat accacgatct gctgaaaatt atcaaggaca aggacttcct
     5161 ggacaatgag gaaaacgagg acattctgga agatatcgtg ctgaccctga cactgtttga
     5221 ggacagagag atgatcgagg aacggctgaa aacctatgcc cacctgttcg acgacaaagt
     5281 gatgaagcag ctgaagcggc ggagatacac cggctggggc aggctgagcc ggaagctgat
     5341 caacggcatc cgggacaagc agtccggcaa gacaatcctg gatttcctga agtccgacgg
     5401 cttcgccaac agaaacttca tgcagctgat ccacgacgac agcctgacct ttaaagagga
     5461 catccagaaa gcccaggtgt ccggccaggg cgatagcctg cacgagcaca ttgccaatct
     5521 ggccggcagc cccgccatta agaagggcat cctgcagaca gtgaaggtgg tggacgagct
     5581 cgtgaaagtg atgggccggc acaagcccga gaacatcgtg atcgaaatgg ccagagagaa
     5641 ccagaccacc cagaagggac agaagaacag ccgcgagaga atgaagcgga tcgaagaggg
     5701 catcaaagag ctgggcagcc agatcctgaa agaacacccc gtggaaaaca cccagctgca
     5761 gaacgagaag ctgtacctgt actacctgca gaatgggcgg gatatgtacg tggaccagga
     5821 actggacatc aaccggctgt ccgactacga tgtggaccac atcgtgcctc agagctttct
     5881 gaaggacgac tccatcgaca acaaggtgct gaccagaagc gacaaggccc ggggcaagag
     5941 cgacaacgtg ccctccgaag aggtcgtgaa gaagatgaag aactactggc ggcagctgct
     6001 gaacgccaag ctgattaccc agagaaagtt cgacaatctg accaaggccg agagaggcgg
     6061 cctgagcgaa ctggataagg ccggcttcat caagagacag ctggtggaaa cccggcagat
     6121 cacaaagcac gtggcacaga tcctggactc ccggatgaac actaagtacg acgagaatga
     6181 caagctgatc cgggaagtga aagtgatcac cctgaagtcc aagctggtgt ccgatttccg
     6241 gaaggatttc cagttttaca aagtgcgcga gatcaacaac taccaccacg cccacgacgc
     6301 ctacctgaac gccgtcgtgg gaaccgccct gatcaaaaag taccctaagc tggaaagcga
     6361 gttcgtgtac ggcgactaca aggtgtacga cgtgcggaag atgatcgcca agagcgagca
     6421 ggaaatcggc aaggctaccg ccaagtactt cttctacagc aacatcatga actttttcaa
     6481 gaccgagatt accctggcca acggcgagat ccggaagcgg cctctgatcg agacaaacgg
     6541 cgaaaccggg gagatcgtgt gggataaggg ccgggatttt gccaccgtgc ggaaagtgct
     6601 gagcatgccc caagtgaata tcgtgaaaaa gaccgaggtg cagacaggcg gcttcagcaa
     6661 agagtctatc ctgcccaaga ggaacagcga taagctgatc gccagaaaga aggactggga
     6721 ccctaagaag tacggcggct tcgacagccc caccgtggcc tattctgtgc tggtggtggc
     6781 caaagtggaa aagggcaagt ccaagaaact gaagagtgtg aaagagctgc tggggatcac
     6841 catcatggaa agaagcagct tcgagaagaa tcccatcgac tttctggaag ccaagggcta
     6901 caaagaagtg aaaaaggacc tgatcatcaa gctgcctaag tactccctgt tcgagctgga
     6961 aaacggccgg aagagaatgc tggcctctgc cggcgaactg cagaagggaa acgaactggc
     7021 cctgccctcc aaatatgtga acttcctgta cctggccagc cactatgaga agctgaaggg
     7081 ctcccccgag gataatgagc agaaacagct gtttgtggaa cagcacaagc actacctgga
     7141 cgagatcatc gagcagatca gcgagttctc caagagagtg atcctggccg acgctaatct
     7201 ggacaaagtg ctgtccgcct acaacaagca ccgggataag cccatcagag agcaggccga
     7261 gaatatcatc cacctgttta ccctgaccaa tctgggagcc cctgccgcct tcaagtactt
     7321 tgacaccacc atcgaccgga agaggtacac cagcaccaaa gaggtgctgg acgccaccct
     7381 gatccaccag agcatcaccg gcctgtacga gacacggatc gacctgtctc agctgggagg
     7441 cgacagcgct ggaggaggtg gaagcggagg aggaggaagc ggaggaggag gtagcggacc
     7501 taagaaaaag aggaaggtgg cggccgctgg atccggacgg gctgacgcat tggacgattt
     7561 tgatctggat atgctgggaa gtgacgccct cgatgatttt gaccttgaca tgcttggttc
     7621 ggatgccctt gatgactttg acctcgacat gctcggcagt gacgcccttg atgatttcga
     7681 cctggacatg ctgattaact gtacaggcag tggagagggc agaggaagtc tgctaacatg
     7741 cggtgacgtc gaggagaatc ctggcccaat ggccaagcct ttgtctcaag aagaatccac
     7801 cctcattgaa agagcaacgg ctacaatcaa cagcatcccc atctctgaag actacagcgt
     7861 cgccagcgca gctctctcta gcgacggccg catcttcact ggtgtcaatg tatatcattt
     7921 tactggggga ccttgtgcag aactcgtggt gctgggcact gctgctgctg cggcagctgg
     7981 caacctgact tgtatcgtcg cgatcggaaa tgagaacagg ggcatcttga gcccctgcgg
     8041 acggtgccga caggtgcttc tcgatctgca tcctgggatc aaagccatag tgaaggacag
     8101 tgatggacag ccgacggcag ttgggattcg tgaattgctg ccctctggtt atgtgtggga
     8161 gggctaagaa ttcgatatca agcttatcgg taatcaacct ctggattaca aaatttgtga
     8221 aagattgact ggtattctta actatgttgc tccttttacg ctatgtggat acgctgcttt
     8281 aatgcctttg tatcatgcta ttgcttcccg tatggctttc attttctcct ccttgtataa
     8341 atcctggttg ctgtctcttt atgaggagtt gtggcccgtt gtcaggcaac gtggcgtggt
     8401 gtgcactgtg tttgctgacg caacccccac tggttggggc attgccacca cctgtcagct
     8461 cctttccggg actttcgctt tccccctccc tattgccacg gcggaactca tcgccgcctg
     8521 ccttgcccgc tgctggacag gggctcggct gttgggcact gacaattccg tggtgttgtc
     8581 ggggaaatca tcgtcctttc cttggctgct cgcctgtgtt gccacctgga ttctgcgcgg
     8641 gacgtccttc tgctacgtcc cttcggccct caatccagcg gaccttcctt cccgcggcct
     8701 gctgccggct ctgcggcctc ttccgcgtct tcgccttcgc cctcagacga gtcggatctc
     8761 cctttgggcc gcctccccgc atcgataccg tcgacctcga gacctagaaa aacatggagc
     8821 aatcacaagt agcaatacag cagctaccaa tgctgattgt gcctggctag aagcacaaga
     8881 ggaggaggag gtgggttttc cagtcacacc tcaggtacct ttaagaccaa tgacttacaa
     8941 ggcagctgta gatcttagcc actttttaaa agaaaagggg ggactggaag ggctaattca
     9001 ctcccaacga agacaagata tccttgatct gtggatctac cacacacaag gctacttccc
     9061 tgattggcag aactacacac cagggccagg gatcagatat ccactgacct ttggatggtg
     9121 ctacaagcta gtaccagttg agcaagagaa ggtagaagaa gccaatgaag gagagaacac
     9181 ccgcttgtta caccctgtga gcctgcatgg gatggatgac ccggagagag aagtattaga
     9241 gtggaggttt gacagccgcc tagcatttca tcacatggcc cgagagctgc atccggactg
     9301 tactgggtct ctctggttag accagatctg agcctgggag ctctctggct aactagggaa
     9361 cccactgctt aagcctcaat aaagcttgcc ttgagtgctt caagtagtgt gtgcccgtct
     9421 gttgtgtgac tctggtaact agagatccct cagacccttt tagtcagtgt ggaaaatctc
     9481 tagcagggcc cgtttaaacc cgctgatcag cctcgactgt gccttctagt tgccagccat
     9541 ctgttgtttg cccctccccc gtgccttcct tgaccctgga aggtgccact cccactgtcc
     9601 tttcctaata aaatgaggaa attgcatcgc attgtctgag taggtgtcat tctattctgg
     9661 ggggtggggt ggggcaggac agcaaggggg aggattggga agacaatagc aggcatgctg
     9721 gggatgcggt gggctctatg gcttctgagg cggaaagaac cagctggggc tctagggggt
     9781 atccccnnnn nnnnnnnnnn nnnnnnnnnn nnnnnnnnnn nnnnnnnnnn nnnnnnnnnn
     9841 nnnnnnnnnn nnnnnnnnnn nnnnnnnnnn nnnnnnnnnn nnnnnnnnnn nnnnnnnnnn
     9901 nnnnnnnnnn cnnnnnnnnn nnnnnnnnnn nnnnnnnnnn nnnnnnnnnn nnnnnnnnnn
     9961 nnnnnnnnnn nnnnnnnnnn nnnnnnnnnn nnnnnnnnnn nnannnnnnn nnnnnnnnnn
    10021 nnnnnnnnnn nnnnnnnnnn nnnnnnnnnn nncctttgac gttggagtcc acgttcttta
    10081 atagtggact cttgttccaa actggaacaa cactcaaccc tatctcggtc tattcttttg
    10141 atttataagg gattttgccg atttcggcct attggttaaa aaatgagctg atttaacaaa
    10201 aatttaacgc gaattaattc tgtggaatgt gtgtcagtta gggtgtggaa agtccccagg
    10261 ctccccagca ggcagaagta tgcaaagcat gcatctcaat tagtcagcaa ccaggtgtgg
    10321 aaagtcccca ggctccccag caggcagaag tatgcaaagc atgcatctca attagtcagc
    10381 aaccatagtc ccgcccctaa ctccgcccat cccgccccta actccgccca gttccgccca
    10441 ttctccgccc catggctgac taattttttt tatttatgca gaggccgagg ccgcctctgc
    10501 ctctgagcta ttccagaagt agtgaggagg cttttttgga ggcctaggct tttgcaaaaa
    10561 gctcccggga gcttgtatat ccattttcgg atctgatcag cacgtgttga caattaatca
    10621 tcggcatagt atatcggcat agtataatac gacaaggtga ggaactaaac catggccaag
    10681 ttgaccagtg ccgttccggt gctcaccgcg cgcgacgtcg ccggagcggt cgagttctgg
    10741 accgaccggc tcgggttctc ccgggacttc gtggaggacg acttcgccgg tgtggtccgg
    10801 gacgacgtga ccctgttcat cagcgcggtc caggaccagg tggtgccgga caacaccctg
    10861 gcctgggtgt gggtgcgcgg cctggacgag ctgtacgccg agtggtcgga ggtcgtgtcc
    10921 acgaacttcc gggacgcctc cgggccggcc atgaccgaga tcggcgagca gccgtggggg
    10981 cgggagttcg ccctgcgcga cccggccggc aactgcgtgc acttcgtggc cgaggagcag
    11041 gactgacacg tgctacgaga tttcgattcc accgccgcct tctatgaaag gttgggcttc
    11101 ggaatcgttt tccgggacgc cggctggatg atcctccagc gcggggatct catgctggag
    11161 ttcttcgccc accccaactt gtttattgca gcttataatg gttacaaata aagcaatagc
    11221 atcacaaatt tcacaaataa agcatttttt tcactgcatt ctagttgtgg tttgtccaaa
    11281 ctcatcaatg tatcttatca tgtctgtata ccgtcgacct ctagctagag cttggcgtaa
    11341 tcatggtcat agctgtttcc tgtgtgaaat tgttatccgc tcacaattcc acacaacata
    11401 cgagccggaa gcataaagtg taaagcctgg ggtgcctaat gagtgagcta actcacatta
    11461 attgcgttgc gctcactgcc cgctttccag tcgggaaacc tgtcgtgcca gctgcattaa
    11521 tgaatcggcc aacgcgcggg gagaggcggt ttgcgtattg ggcgctcttc cgcttcctcg
    11581 ctcactgact cgctgcgctc ggtcgttcgg ctgcggcgag cggtatcagc tcactcaaag
    11641 gcggtaatac ggttatccac agaatcaggg gataacgcag gaaagaacat gtgagcaaaa
    11701 ggccagcaaa aggccaggaa ccgtaaaaag gccgcgttgc tggcgttttt ccataggctc
    11761 cgcccccctg acgagcatca caaaaatcga cgctcaagtc agaggtggcg aaacccgaca
    11821 ggactataaa gataccaggc gtttccccct ggaagctccc tcgtgcgctc tcctgttccg
    11881 accctgccgc ttaccggata cctgtccgcc tttctccctt cgggaagcgt ggcgctttct
    11941 catagctcac gctgtaggta tctcagttcg gtgtaggtcg ttcgctccaa gctgggctgt
    12001 gtgcacgaac cccccgttca gcccgaccgc tgcgccttat ccggtaacta tcgtcttgag
    12061 tccaacccgg taagacacga cttatcgcca ctggcagcag ccactggtaa caggattagc
    12121 agagcgaggt atgtaggcgg tgctacagag ttcttgaagt ggtggcctaa ctacggctac
    12181 actagaagaa cagtatttgg tatctgcgct ctgctgaagc cagttacctt cggaaaaaga
    12241 gttggtagct cttgatccgg caaacaaacc accgctggta gcggtggttt ttttgtttgc
    12301 aagcagcaga ttacgcgcag aaaaaaagga tctcaagaag atcctttgat cttttctacg
    12361 gggtctgacg ctcagtggaa cgaaaactca cgttaaggga ttttggtcat gagattatca
    12421 aaaaggatct tcacctagat ccttttaaat taaaaatgaa gttttaaatc aatctaaagt
    12481 atatatgagt aaacttggtc tgacagttac caatgcttaa tcagtgaggc acctatctca
    12541 gcgatctgtc tatttcgttc atccatagtt gcctgactcc ccgtcgtgta gataactacg
    12601 atacgggagg gcttaccatc tggccccagt gctgcaatga taccgcgaga cccacgctca
    12661 ccggctccag atttatcagc aataaaccag ccagccggaa gggccgagcg cagaagtggt
    12721 cctgcaactt tatccgcctc catccagtct attaattgtt gccgggaagc tagagtaagt
    12781 agttcgccag ttaatagttt gcgcaacgtt gttgccattg ctacaggcat cgtggtgtca
    12841 cgctcgtcgt ttggtatggc ttcattcagc tccggttccc aacgatcaag gcgagttaca
    12901 tgatccccca tgttgtgcaa aaaagcggtt agctccttcg gtcctccgat cgttgtcaga
    12961 agtaagttgg ccgcagtgtt atcactcatg gttatggcag cactgcataa ttctcttact
    13021 gtcatgccat ccgtaagatg cttttctgtg actggtgagt actcaaccaa gtcattctga
    13081 gaatagtgta tgcggcgacc gagttgctct tgcccggcgt caatacggga taataccgcg
    13141 ccacatagca gaactttaaa agtgctcatc attggaaaac gttcttcggg gcgaaaactc
    13201 tcaaggatct taccgctgtt gagatccagt tcgatgtaac ccactcgtgc acccaactga
    13261 tcttcagcat cttttacttt caccagcgtt tctgggtgag caaaaacagg aaggcaaaat
    13321 gccgcaaaaa agggaataag ggcgacacgg aaatgttgaa tactcatact cttccttttt
    13381 caatattatt gaagcattta tcagggttat tgtctcatga gcggatacat atttgaatgt
    13441 atttagaaaa ataaacaaat aggggttccg cgcacatttc cccgaaaagt gccacctgac
//
