>Addgene plasmid #75112 | lentiSAMv2 | addgene partial sequence | sequence record 145679 | Top_Fop 5'-TCACCATTATCGTTTCAGAC-3'
AGGAATAGAAGAAGAAGGTGGAGAGAGAGACAGAGACAGATCCATTCGATTAGTGAACGGATCGGCACTG
CGTGCGCCAATTCTGCAGACAAATGGCAGTATTCATCCACAATTTTAAAAGAAAAGGGGGGATTGGGGGG
TACAGTGCAGGGGAAAGAATAGTAGACATAATAGCAACAGACATACAAACTAAAGAATTACAAAAACAAA
TTACAAAAATTCAAAATTTTCGGGTTTATTACAGGGACAGCAGAGATCCAGTTTGGTTAATTAGCTAGCG
AGGGCCTATTTCCCATGATTCCTTCATATTTGCATATACGATACAAGGCTGTTAGAGAGATAATTGGAAT
TAATTTGACTGTAAACACAAAGATATTAGTACAAAATACGTGACGTAGAAAGTAATAATTTCTTGGGTAG
TTTGCAGTTTTAAAATTATGTTTTAAAATGGACTATCATATGCTTACCGTAACTTGAAAGTATTTCGATT
TCTTGGCTTTATATATCTTGTGGAAAGGACGAAACACCGGAGACGGGATACCGTCTCTGTTTTAGAGCTA
GGCCAACATGAGGATCACCCATGTCTGCAGGGCCTAGCAAGTTAAAATAAGGCTAGTCCGTTATCAACTT
GGCCAACATGAGGATCACCCATGTCTGCAGGGCCAAGTGGCACCGAGTCGGTGCTTTTTTTGGATCCTAG
GTCTTGAAAGGAGTGGGAATTGGCTCCGGTGCCCGTCAGTGGGCAGAGCGCACATCGCCCACAGTCCCCG
AGAAGTTGGGGGGAGGGGTCGGCAATTGATCCGGTGCCTAGAGAAGGTGGCGCGGGGTAAACTGGGAAAG
TGATGTCGTGT
