>Addgene plasmid #75112 | lentiSAMv2 | addgene partial sequence | sequence record 145680 | EF1a-F_alt 5'-gccgtgaacgttctttttc-3'
GGCGTACGGCCACCATGAAAAGGCCGGCGGCCACGAAAAAGGCCGGCCAGGCAAAAAAGAAAAAGGACAA
GAAGTACAGCATCGGCCTGGCCATCGGCACCAACTCTGTGGGCTGGGCCGTGATCACCGACGAGTACAAG
GTGCCCAGCAAGAAATTCAAGGTGCTGGGCAACACCGACCGGCACAGCATCAAGAAGAACCTGATCGGAG
CCCTGCTGTTCGACAGCGGCGAAACAGCCGAGGCCACCCGGCTGAAGAGAACCGCCAGAAGAAGATACAC
CAGACGGAAGAACCGGATCTGCTATCTGCAAGAGATCTTCAGCAACGAGATGGCCAAGGTGGACGACAGC
TTCTTCCACAGACTGGAAGAGTCCTTCCTGGTGGAAGAGGATAAGAAGCACGAGCGGCACCCCATCTTCG
GCAACATCGTGGACGAGGTGGCCTACCACGAGAAGTACCCCACCATCTACCACCTGAGAAAGAAACTGGT
GGACAGCACCGACAAGGCCGACCTGCGGCTGATCTATCTGGCCCTGGCCCACATGATCAAGTTCCGGGGC
CACTTCCTGATCGAGGGCGACCTGAACCCCGACAACAGCGACGTGGACAAGCTGTTCATCCAGCTGGTGC
AGACCTACAACCAGCTGTTCGAGGAAAACCCCATCAACGCCAGCGGCGTGGACGCCAAGGCCATCCTGTC
TGCCAGACTGAGCAAGAGCAGACGGCTGGAAAATCTGATCGCCCAGCTGCCCGGCGAGAAGAAGAATGGC
CTGTTCGGCAACCTGATTGCCCTGAGCCTGGGCCTGACCCCCAACTTCAAGAGCAACTTCGACCTGGCCG
AGGATGCCAAACTGCAGCTGAGCAAGGACACCTACGA
