>Addgene plasmid #75112 | lentiSAMv2 | addgene partial sequence | sequence record 146452 | WPRE-R 5'-CATAGCGTAAAAGGAGCAACA-3'
GTCAATCTTTCACAAATTTTGTAATCCAGAGGTTGATTACCGATAAGCTTGATATCGAATTCTTAGCCCT
CCCACACATAACCAGAGGGCAGCAATTCACGAATCCCAACTGCCGTCGGCTGTCCATCACTGTCCTTCAC
TATGGCTTTGATCCCAGGATGCAGATCGAGAAGCACCTGTCGGCACCGTCCGCAGGGGCTCAAGATGCCC
CTGTTCTCATTTCCGATCGCGACGATACAAGTCAGGTTGCCAGCTGCCGCAGCAGCAGCAGTGCCCAGCA
CCACGAGTTCTGCACAAGGTCCCCCAGTAAAATGATATACATTGACACCAGTGAAGATGCGGCCGTCGCT
AGAGAGAGCTGCGCTGGCGACGCTGTAGTCTTCAGAGATGGGGATGCTGTTGATTGTAGCCGTTGCTCTT
TCAATGAGGGTGGATTCTTCTTGAGACAAAGGCTTGGCCATTGGGCCAGGATTCTCCTCGACGTCACCGC
ATGTTAGCAGACTTCCTCTGCCCTCTCCACTGCCTGTACAGTTAATCAGCATGTCCAGGTCGAAATCATC
AAGGGCGTCACTGCCGAGCATGTCGAGGTCAAAGTCATCAAGGGCATCCGAACCAAGCATGTCAAGGTCA
AAATCATCGAGGGCGTCACTTCCCAGCATATCCAGATCAAAATCGTCCAATGCGTCAGCCCGTCCGGATC
CAGCGGCCGCCACCTTCCTCTTTTTCTTAGGTCCGCTACCTCCTCCTCCGCTTCCTCCTCCTCCGCTTCC
ACCTCCTCCAGCGCTGTCGCCTCCCAGCTGAGACAGGTCGATCCGTGTCTCGTACAGGCCGGTGATGCTC
TGGTGGATCAGGGTGGCGTCCAGCACCTCTTTGGTGCTGGTGTACCTCTTCCGGTCGATGGTGGTGTCAA
AGTACTTGAAGGCGGCAGGGGCTCCCAGAT
