>Addgene plasmid #75112 | lentiSAMv2 | addgene partial sequence | sequence record 146453 | dCas9-R2 5'-GGGTTTCCACCAGCTGTCTC-3'
CAGTTCGCTCAGGCCGCCTCTCTCGGCCTTGGTCAGATTGTCGAACTTTCTCTGGGTAATCAGCTTGGCG
TTCAGCAGCTGCCGCCAGTAGTTCTTCATCTTCTTCACGACCTCTTCGGAGGGCACGTTGTCGCTCTTGC
CCCGGGCCTTGTCGCTTCTGGTCAGCACCTTGTTGTCGATGGAGTCGTCCTTCAGAAAGCTCTGAGGCAC
GATGTGGTCCACATCGTAGTCGGACAGCCGGTTGATGTCCAGTTCCTGGTCCACGTACATATCCCGCCCA
TTCTGCAGGTAGTACAGGTACAGCTTCTCGTTCTGCAGCTGGGTGTTTTCCACGGGGTGTTCTTTCAGGA
TCTGGCTGCCCAGCTCTTTGATGCCCTCTTCGATCCGCTTCATTCTCTCGCGGCTGTTCTTCTGTCCCTT
CTGGGTGGTCTGGTTCTCTCTGGCCATTTCGATCACGATGTTCTCGGGCTTGTGCCGGCCCATCACTTTC
ACGAGCTCGTCCACCACCTTCACTGTCTGCAGGATGCCCTTCTTAATGGCGGGGCTGCCGGCCAGATTGG
CAATGTGCTCGTGCAGGCTATCGCCCTGGCCGGACACCTGGGCTTTCTGGATGTCCTCTTTAAAGGTCAG
GCTGTCGTCGTGGATCAGCTGCATGAAGTTTCTGTTGGCGAAGCCGTCGGACTTCAGGAAATCCAGGATT
GTCTTGCCGGACTGCTTGTCCCGGATGCCGTTGATCAGCTTCCGGCTCAGCCTGCCCCAGCCGGTGTATC
TCCGCCGCTTCAGCTGCTTCATCACTTTGTCGTCGAACAGGTGGGCATAGGTTTTCAGCCGTTCCTCGAT
CATCTCTCTGTCCTCAAACAGTGTCAGGGTCAGCACGATATCTTCCAGAATGTCCTCGTTTTCCTCATTG
TCCAGGAAGTCCTTGTCCTTGATAATTTT
